Addgene plasmid #231512: Flag-ZDHHC2
Depositing lab: Chunhong Ma. Publication: Palmitoylation of TIM-3 promotes immune exhaustion and restrains antitumor immunity. Zhang Z, Ren C, Xiao R, Ma S, Liu H, Dou Y, Fan Y, Wang S, Zhan P, Gao C, Yue X, Li C, Gao L, Liang X, Wu Z, Ma C. Sci Immunol. 2024 Nov 15;9(101):eadp7302. doi: 10.1126/sciimmunol.adp7302. Epub 2024 Nov 15. PubMed 39546589.
Backbone
  Vector backbone: p3XFLAG-CMV™-7.1
  Vector type: Mammalian Expression
Growth in bacteria
  Bacterial resistance: Ampicillin, 100 μg/mL
  Growth temperature: 37°C
  Growth strain: DH5alpha
  Copy number: Unknown
Gene/Insert
  Gene/Insert name: ZDHHC2
  Species: H. sapiens (human)
  Entrez Gene: ZDHHC2 (a.k.a. DHHC2, ZNF372)
  Tag / fusion protein: 3×Flag Tag (N terminal on insert)
Terms and licenses: Academic/Nonprofit Terms; Industry Terms: Not Available to Industry
How to cite: Flag-ZDHHC2 was a gift from Chunhong Ma (Addgene plasmid # 231512 ; http://n2t.net/addgene:231512 ; RRID:Addgene_231512)
