[The description below was written by a language model from this plasmid's Addgene catalogue record and pLannotate feature annotations shown in this document.]
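Description:
Flag-ZDHHC2 is a mammalian expression plasmid built on the p3XFLAG-CMV-7.1 backbone that produces human ZDHHC2, a DHHC-family palmitoyl acyltransferase, with an N-terminal 3×FLAG epitope tag. The sequenced construct is about 5.8 kb. In E. coli it is maintained through a high-copy ColE1/pUC-type origin and selected with ampicillin via the β-lactamase gene and its native promoter. An f1 phage origin is also present, which allows production of single-stranded DNA. No mammalian drug-selection marker is annotated, so the plasmid appears suited to transient transfection rather than selection of stable lines.

The expression cassette consists of the human cytomegalovirus immediate-early enhancer and promoter, followed by the 3×FLAG coding sequence (three tandem FLAG epitopes ending in an enterokinase cleavage site), then the ZDHHC2 open reading frame a short distance downstream, and finally the human growth hormone polyadenylation signal. The tag permits detection, immunoprecipitation or affinity purification of the enzyme with anti-FLAG antibodies without needing a ZDHHC2-specific reagent. Downstream of the cassette lies an SV40 enhancer/early promoter region, which is not annotated as driving any gene here. Remnants of lacZα, lacI, the lac promoter/operator, a T7 promoter and a pUC polylinker fragment are backbone leftovers with no evident role in the payload.

The plasmid was deposited in connection with a study on palmitoylation of the immune checkpoint receptor TIM-3 and its effect on immune exhaustion and antitumor immunity. This suggests use for overexpressing tagged ZDHHC2 in cultured mammalian cells to test it as a candidate palmitoyltransferase or interaction partner, although the record does not state the specific experiments.
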