Features (pLannotate 1.2.2; 17 found; start..end, strand, type, name):
      4..158     -  CDS            lacZα (fragment): LacZα fragment of β-galactosidase; lacZ fragment
    318..697     +  enhancer       CMV enhancer: human cytomegalovirus immediate early enhancer
    699..898     +  promoter       CMV promoter: human cytomegalovirus (CMV) immediate early promoter
    931..996     +  CDS            3xFLAG: three tandem FLAG® epitope tags, followed by an enterokinase cleavage site
   1015..2115    +  CDS            ZDHHC2: ZDHC2_HUMAN - Also known as REAM, REC, ZNF372. Experimental evidence at protein level: Swiss-Prot protein existence level 1. (Microbial infection) Promotes Chikungunya virus (CHIKV) replication by mediating viral nsp1 palmitoylation. From Homo sapiens (Human).
   2138..2156    -  misc_feature   MCS (fragment): pUC18/19 multiple cloning site
   2157..2779    +  polyA_signal   hGH poly(A) signal: human growth hormone polyadenylation signal
   2808..3137    +  promoter       SV40 promoter: SV40 enhancer and early promoter
   3176..3194    -  promoter       T7 promoter: promoter for bacteriophage T7 RNA polymerase
   3232..3248    -  protein_bind   lac operator: The lac repressor binds to the lac operator to inhibit transcription in E. coli. This inhibition can be relieved by adding lactose or isopropyl-β-D-thiogalactopyranoside (IPTG). lac repressor encoded by lacI
   3256..3286    -  promoter       lac promoter: promoter for the E. coli lac operon
   3301..3322    -  protein_bind   CAP binding site: CAP binding activates transcription in the presence of cAMP. E. coli catabolite activator protein
   3335..3427    -  CDS            lacI (fragment): lac repressor; lacI; The lac repressor binds to the lac operator to inhibit transcription in E. coli. This inhibition can be relieved by adding lactose or isopropyl-β-D-thiogalactopyranoside (IPTG).
   3610..4198    -  rep_origin     ori: high-copy-number ColE1/pMB1/pBR322/pUC origin of replication
   4369..5229    -  CDS            AmpR: β-lactamase; bla; confers resistance to ampicillin, carbenicillin, and related antibiotics
   5230..5334    -  promoter       AmpR promoter: bla
   5361..5789    +  rep_origin     f1 ori (sequence partly withheld): f1 bacteriophage origin of replication; arrow indicates direction of (+) strand synthesis
>Addgene plasmid #231512 | Flag-ZDHHC2 | addgene full sequence | sequence record 462833 | Addgene NGS Result
CCATTCGCCATTCAGGCTGCGCAACTGTTGGGAAGGGCGATCGGTGCGGGCCTCTTCGCTATTACGCCAG
CTGGCGAAAGGGGGATGTGCTGCAAGGCGATTAAGTTGGGTAACGCCAGGGTTTTCCCAGTCACGACGTT
GTAAAACGACGGCCAGTGCCAAGCTGATCTATACATTGAATCAATATTGGCAATTAGCCATATTAGTCAT
TGGTTATATAGCATAAATCAATATTGGCTATTGGCCATTGCATACGTTGTATCTATATCATAATATGTAC
ATTTATATTGGCTCATGTCCAATATGACCGCCATGTTGACATTGATTATTGACTAGTTATTAATAGTAAT
CAATTACGGGGTCATTAGTTCATAGCCCATATATGGAGTTCCGCGTTACATAACTTACGGTAAATGGCCC
GCCTGGCTGACCGCCCAACGACCCCCGCCCATTGACGTCAATAATGACGTATGTTCCCATAGTAACGCCA
ATAGGGACTTTCCATTGACGTCAATGGGTGGAGTATTTACGGTAAACTGCCCACTTGGCAGTACATCAAG
TGTATCATATGCCAAGTCCGCCCCCTATTGACGTCAATGACGGTAAATGGCCCGCCTGGCATTATGCCCA
GTACATGACCTTACGGGACTTTCCTACTTGGCAGTACATCTACGTATTAGTCATCGCTATTACCATGGTG
ATGCGGTTTTGGCAGTACACCAATGGGCGTGGATAGCGGTTTGACTCACGGGGATTTCCAAGTCTCCACC
CCATTGACGTCAATGGGAGTTTGTTTTGGCACCAAAATCAACGGGACTTTCCAAAATGTCGTAATAACCC
CGCCCCGTTGACGCAAATGGGCGGTAGGCGTGTACGGTGGGAGGTCTATATAAGCAGAGCTCGTTTAGTG
AACCGTCAGAATTAACCATGGACTACAAAGACCATGACGGTGATTATAAAGATCATGACATCGATTACAA
GGATGACGATGACAAGCTTGCGGCCGCGAATTCAATGGCGCCCTCGGGCCCGGGCAGCAGCGCCAGGCGG
CGGTGCCGGCGGGTGCTGTACTGGATCCCGGTGGTGTTCATCACCCTCCTGCTCGGCTGGTCCTACTACG
CCTACGCCATCCAGCTGTGCATAGTGTCCATGGAAAACACTGGCGAACAAGTTGTGTGCCTGATGGCCTA
TCATCTACTTTTTGCAATGTTTGTCTGGTCATACTGGAAAACTATCTTTACATTACCAATGAATCCTTCA
AAAGAATTCCATCTCTCTTATGCAGAGAAAGATTTGTTGGAGAGAGAGCCAAGAGGAGAAGCCCATCAGG
AAGTTCTTAGGCGAGCAGCCAAGGATCTTCCCATCTATACCAGGACCATGTCTGGAGCCATCCGATACTG
TGACAGATGCCAACTTATAAAACCAGATCGCTGCCATCACTGCTCCGTCTGTGATAAATGTATTTTGAAG
ATGGATCATCATTGTCCATGGGTGAACAATTGTGTTGGATTTTCAAATTATAAGTTCTTTCTCCTTTTCT
TGGCTTATTCTCTGCTCTACTGCCTTTTTATTGCGGCAACAGATTTACAGTATTTTATCAAATTTTGGAC
AAATGGCCTACCTGATACTCAAGCCAAGTTCCATATTATGTTTTTATTCTTTGCTGCAGCTATGTTTTCT
GTCAGCTTGTCTTCTCTGTTTGGCTATCATTGTTGGCTAGTCAGCAAAAATAAATCTACATTAGAGGCAT
TCAGAAGTCCAGTATTTCGACATGGAACAGATAAGAATGGATTCAGCTTGGGTTTCAGTAAAAACATGCG
ACAAGTTTTTGGTGATGAGAAGAAGTACTGGTTGCTACCCATTTTTTCAAGTCTAGGTGATGGCTGCTCC
TTTCCAACTTGCCTTGTTAACCAGGATCCTGAACAAGCATCTACTCCTGCAGGGCTGAATTCCACAGCTA
AAAATCTCGAAAACCATCAGTTTCCTGCAAAGCCATTGAGAGAGTCCCAGAGCCACCTTCTTACTGATTC
TCAGTCTTGGACGGAGAGCAGCATAAACCCAGGAAAATGCAAAGCTGGTATGAGCAATCCTGCATTAACC
ATGGAAAATGAGACTTAAAGATCTGATATCGGTACCAGTCGACTCTAGAGGATCCCGGGTGGCATCCCTG
TGACCCCTCCCCAGTGCCTCTCCTGGCCCTGGAAGTTGCCACTCCAGTGCCCACCAGCCTTGTCCTAATA
AAATTAAGTTGCATCATTTTGTCTGACTAGGTGTCCTTCTATAATATTATGGGGTGGAGGGGGGTGGTAT
GGAGCAAGGGGCAAGTTGGGAAGACAACCTGTAGGGCCTGCGGGGTCTATTGGGAACCAAGCTGGAGTGC
AGTGGCACAATCTTGGCTCACTGCAATCTCCGCCTCCTGGGTTCAAGCGATTCTCCTGCCTCAGCCTCCC
GAGTTGTTGGGATTCCAGGCATGCATGACCAGGCTCAGCTAATTTTTGTTTTTTTGGTAGAGACGGGGTT
TCACCATATTGGCCAGGCTGGTCTCCAACTCCTAATCTCAGGTGATCTACCCACCTTGGCCTCCCAAATT
GCTGGGATTACAGGCGTGAACCACTGCTCCCTTCCCTGTCCTTCTGATTTTAAAATAACTATACCAGCAG
GAGGACGTCCAGACACAGCATAGGCTACCTGGCCATGCCCAACCGGTGGGACATTTGAGTTGCTTGCTTG
GCACTGTCCTCTCATGCGTTGGGTCCACTCAGTAGATGCCTGTTGAATTGGGTACGCGGCCAGCTTGGCT
GTGGAATGTGTGTCAGTTAGGGTGTGGAAAGTCCCCAGGCTCCCCAGCAGGCAGAAGTATGCAAAGCATG
CATCTCAATTAGTCAGCAACCAGGTGTGGAAAGTCCCCAGGCTCCCCAGCAGGCAGAAGTATGCAAAGCA
TGCATCTCAATTAGTCAGCAACCATAGTCCCGCCCCTAACTCCGCCCATCCCGCCCCTAACTCCGCCCAG
TTCCGCCCATTCTCCGCCCCATGGCTGACTAATTTTTTTTATTTATGCAGAGGCCGAGGCCGCCTCGGCC
TCTGAGCTATTCCAGAAGTAGTGAGGAGGCTTTTTTGGAGGCCTAGGCTTTTGCAAAAAGCTCCTCGAGG
AACTGAAAAACCAGAAAGTTAATTCCCTATAGTGAGTCGTATTAAATTCGTAATCATGTCATAGCTGTTT
CCTGTGTGAAATTGTTATCCGCTCACAATTCCACACAACATACGAGCCGGAAGCATAAAGTGTAAAGCCT
GGGGTGCCTAATGAGTGAGCTAACTCACATTAATTGCGTTGCGCTCACTGCCCGCTTTCCAGTCGGGAAA
CCTGTCGTGCCAGCTGCATTAATGAATCGGCCAACGCGCGGGGAGAGGCGGTTTGCGTATTGGGCGCTCT
TCCGCTTCCTCGCTCACTGACTCGCTGCGCTCGGTCGTTCGGCTGCGGCGAGCGGTATCAGCTCACTCAA
AGGCGGTAATACGGTTATCCACAGAATCAGGGGATAACGCAGGAAAGAACATGTGAGCAAAAGGCCAGCA
AAAGGCCAGGAACCGTAAAAAGGCCGCGTTGCTGGCGTTTTTCCATAGGCTCCGCCCCCCTGACGAGCAT
CACAAAAATCGACGCTCAAGTCAGAGGTGGCGAAACCCGACAGGACTATAAAGATACCAGGCGTTTCCCC
CTGGAAGCTCCCTCGTGCGCTCTCCTGTTCCGACCCTGCCGCTTACCGGATACCTGTCCGCCTTTCTCCC
TTCGGGAAGCGTGGCGCTTTCTCATAGCTCACGCTGTAGGTATCTCAGTTCGGTGTAGGTCGTTCGCTCC
AAGCTGGGCTGTGTGCACGAACCCCCCGTTCAGCCCGACCGCTGCGCCTTATCCGGTAACTATCGTCTTG
AGTCCAACCCGGTAAGACACGACTTATCGCCACTGGCAGCAGCCACTGGTAACAGGATTAGCAGAGCGAG
GTATGTAGGCGGTGCTACAGAGTTCTTGAAGTGGTGGCCTAACTACGGCTACACTAGAAGAACAGTATTT
GGTATCTGCGCTCTGCTGAAGCCAGTTACCTTCGGAAAAAGAGTTGGTAGCTCTTGATCCGGCAAACAAA
CCACCGCTGGTAGCGGTGGTTTTTTTGTTTGCAAGCAGCAGATTACGCGCAGAAAAAAAGGATCTCAAGA
AGATCCTTTGATCTTTTCTACGGGGTCTGACGCTCAGTGGAACGAAAACTCACGTTAAGGGATTTTGGTC
ATGAGATTATCAAAAAGGATCTTCACCTAGATCCTTTTAAATTAAAAATGAAGTTTTAAATCAATCTAAA
GTATATATGAGTAAACTTGGTCTGACAGTTACCAATGCTTAATCAGTGAGGCACCTATCTCAGCGATCTG
TCTATTTCGTTCATCCATAGTTGCCTGACTCCCCGTCGTGTAGATAACTACGATACGGGAGGGCTTACCA
TCTGGCCCCAGTGCTGCAATGATACCGCGAGACCCACGCTCACCGGCTCCAGATTTATCAGCAATAAACC
AGCCAGCCGGAAGGGCCGAGCGCAGAAGTGGTCCTGCAACTTTATCCGCCTCCATCCAGTCTATTAATTG
TTGCCGGGAAGCTAGAGTAAGTAGTTCGCCAGTTAATAGTTTGCGCAACGTTGTTGCCATTGCTACAGGC
ATCGTGGTGTCACGCTCGTCGTTTGGTATGGCTTCATTCAGCTCCGGTTCCCAACGATCAAGGCGAGTTA
CATGATCCCCCATGTTGTGCAAAAAAGCGGTTAGCTCCTTCGGTCCTCCGATCGTTGTCAGAAGTAAGTT
GGCCGCAGTGTTATCACTCATGGTTATGGCAGCACTGCATAATTCTCTTACTGTCATGCCATCCGTAAGA
TGCTTTTCTGTGACTGGTGAGTACTCAACCAAGTCATTCTGAGAATAGTGTATGCGGCGACCGAGTTGCT
CTTGCCCGGCGTCAATACGGGATAATACCGCGCCACATAGCAGAACTTTAAAAGTGCTCATCATTGGAAA
ACGTTCTTCGGGGCGAAAACTCTCAAGGATCTTACCGCTGTTGAGATCCAGTTCGATGTAACCCACTCGT
GCACCCAACTGATCTTCAGCATCTTTTACTTTCACCAGCGTTTCTGGGTGAGCAAAAACAGGAAGGCAAA
ATGCCGCAAAAAAGGGAATAAGGGCGACACGGAAATGTTGAATACTCATACTCTTCCTTTTTCAATATTA
TTGAAGCATTTATCAGGGTTATTGTCTCATGAGCGGATACATATTTGAATGTATTTAGAAAAATAAACAA
ATAGGGGTTCCGCGCACATTTCCCCGAAAAGTGCCACCTG
[124 nt withheld, positions 5361-5484]
C
[91 nt withheld, positions 5486-5576]
A
[49 nt withheld, positions 5578-5626]
CCTTTGACGTTGGAGTCCACGTTCTTT
[37 nt withheld, positions 5654-5690]
ACCCTATCTCGGTCTATTCTTTTGATTTATAAGGGATTTTGCCGATTTCGGCCTATTGGTTAAAAAATGA
GCTGATTTAACAAAAATTTAACGCGAATTTTAACAAAATATTAACGCTTACAATTT
